Addgene plasmid #80360: pCFJ150-mbk2
Purpose: Pmex-5:GFP::H2B::PEST::mbk-2 3'UTR reporter construct used for microinjection
Depositing lab: Sean Ryder. Depositing organization: University of Massachusetts, Worcester. Publication: Efficient generation of transgenic reporter strains and analysis of expression patterns in Caenorhabditis elegans using Library MosSCI. Kaymak E, Farley BM, Hay SA, Li C, Ho S, Hartman DJ, Ryder SP. Dev Dyn. 2016 Jun 13. doi: 10.1002/dvdy.24426. PubMed 27294288.
Backbone
  Vector backbone: pCFJ150
  Vector type: Worm Expression
Growth in bacteria
  Bacterial resistance: Ampicillin, 100 μg/mL
  Growth temperature: 37°C
  Growth strain: DH5alpha
  Copy number: Unknown
Gene/Insert
  Gene/Insert name: Pmex-5:GFP::H2B::PEST::mbk-2 3'UTR
  Species: C. elegans (nematode)
Terms and licenses: Academic/Nonprofit Terms; Industry Terms: Not Available to Industry
How to cite: pCFJ150-mbk2 was a gift from Sean Ryder (Addgene plasmid # 80360 ; http://n2t.net/addgene:80360 ; RRID:Addgene_80360)
