[The description below was written by a language model from this plasmid's Addgene catalogue record and pLannotate feature annotations shown in this document.]
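Description:
pCFJ150-mbk2 is a C. elegans expression plasmid built on the pCFJ150 backbone and intended for delivery by microinjection into worms. According to the associated study title, it belongs to a set of reporters used with a Library MosSCI approach to generate transgenic reporter strains and analyse expression patterns. In bacteria it is maintained through a ColE1/pUC-type origin and selected with ampicillin via the β-lactamase gene and its own promoter. The 10,580 nt sequence also carries a copy of the worm unc-119 gene, a marker commonly used to identify transformants by rescue of unc-119 mutants. A fragment of C. elegans genomic coding sequence is also annotated beyond the reporter, which may reflect flanking homology for targeted insertion, though the record does not say so explicitly.

The payload is a reporter described as Pmex-5:GFP::H2B::PEST::mbk-2 3'UTR. The feature table shows it on the reverse strand, bounded by Gateway attB4, attB1, attB2 and attB3 sites, which points to multisite Gateway assembly of three modules. The promoter sits between attB4 and attB1, the coding region between attB1 and attB2, and the 3'UTR between attB2 and attB3. The mex-5 promoter and mbk-2 3'UTR are not annotated themselves but occupy those intervals. The coding module contains a GFP variant, the histone H2B gene his-11, and a fragment matching the ornithine decarboxylase-derived destabilising (PEST) sequence of d1EGFP. The annotated positions place this degron-like fragment adjacent to the GFP on the promoter side, which differs from the order suggested by the name.

H2B concentrates fluorescence on chromatin in nuclei, and the PEST element shortens reporter half-life. The signal should therefore reflect current expression, so the construct can report regulation conferred by the mbk-2 3'UTR.
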