Features (pLannotate 1.2.2; 19 found; start..end, strand, type, name):
     17..52      +  CDS            rop (fragment): Rop protein, which maintains plasmids at low copy number; rop
    154..253     +  misc_feature   bom (fragment): basis of mobility region from pBR322
    259..395     -  CDS            lacZα (fragment): LacZα fragment of β-galactosidase; lacZ fragment
   1894..1915    -  CDS            lacZα (fragment): LacZα fragment of β-galactosidase; lacZ fragment
   1919..1939    +  protein_bind   attB3: mutant version of attB; core recombination site for the Gateway® BP reaction BP Clonase™
   3089..3109    +  protein_bind   attB2: mutant version of attB; core recombination site for the Gateway® BP reaction BP Clonase™
   3116..3481    -  CDS            his-11: H2B1_CAEEL - Experimental evidence at protein level: Swiss-Prot protein existence level 1. Core component of nucleosome. Nucleosomes wrap and compact DNA into chromatin, limiting DNA accessibility to the cellular machineries which require DNA as a template. Histones thereby play a central role in transcription regulation, DNA repair, DNA replication and chromosomal stability. DNA accessibility is regulated via a complex set of post-translational modifications of histones, also called histone code, and nucleosome remodeling. From Caenorhabditis elegans.
   3482..3506    -  misc_feature   MCS (fragment): pBluescript multiple cloning site
   3536..4396    -  CDS            sg25: sg25 is a basic (constitutively fluorescent) green fluorescent protein published in 1997, derived from Aequorea victoria.
   4396..4519    -  CDS            d1EGFP (fragment): EGFP destabilized by fusion to a mutated version of residues 422-461 of mouse ornithine decarboxylase, giving an in vivo half-life of ~1 hour mammalian codon-optimized
   4531..4555    -  protein_bind   attB1: mutant version of attB; recombination site for the Gateway® BP reaction BP Clonase™
   5045..5065    -  protein_bind   attB4: mutant version of attB; core recombination site for the Gateway® BP reaction BP Clonase™
   5460..6302    -  CDS            unc-119: UN119_CAEEL - Experimental evidence at protein level: Swiss-Prot protein existence level 1. Myristoyl-binding protein that acts as a cargo adapter: specifically binds the myristoyl moiety of a subset of N-terminally myristoylated proteins and is required for their localization. Plays a key role in ciliary membrane localization of proteins. Required for the establishment or function of the nervous system. From Caenorhabditis elegans.
   6413..6430    +  misc_feature   P element 5' end (fragment): No description available
   7304..7519    +  CDS            GSLG1_CAEEL (fragment): Experimental evidence at protein level: Swiss-Prot protein existence level 1. From Caenorhabditis elegans.
   7997..8013    +  CDS            M13 gene XI (fragment): pXI; XI; phage assembly
   8778..9366    -  rep_origin     ori: high-copy-number ColE1/pMB1/pBR322/pUC origin of replication
   9537..10397   -  CDS            AmpR: β-lactamase; bla; confers resistance to ampicillin, carbenicillin, and related antibiotics
  10398..10502   -  promoter       AmpR promoter: bla
>Addgene plasmid #80360 | pCFJ150-mbk2 | addgene full sequence | sequence record 162806 | Addgene NGS results
CACGAGGCCCTTTCGTCTCGCGCGTTTCGGTGATGACGGTGAAAACCTCTGACACATGCAGCTCCCGGAG
ACGGTCACAGCTTGTCTGTAAGCGGATGCCGGGAGCAGACAAGCCCGTCAGGGCGCGTCAGCGGGTGTTG
GCGGGTGTCGGGGCTGGCTTAACTATGCGGCATCAGAGCAGATTGCACTGAGAGTGCACCATATGCGGTG
TGAAATACCGCACAGATGCGTAAGGAGAAAATACCGCATCAGGCGCCATTCGCCATTCAGGCTGCGCAAC
TGTTGGGAAGGGCGATCGGTGCGGGCCTCTTCGCTATTACGCCAGCTGGCGAAAGGGGGATGTGCTGCAA
GGCGATTAAGTTGGGTAACGCCAGGGTTTTCCCCAGTCACGACGTCACAGCACGTGTGTTTTTGAACACG
GCGATATGTATCTGTAGATCATCCCCAATTTTCAACAATGAATCTAAATACTGAACTTTTTGTGTAATCT
TTAGTGCAGAAAAATGACCAAAATCAGCGATTTTCCGATTATACCCAAAATATCTCAGCTCAATGAGCAC
CTATAAAAATGTAAAAATAAAGAAAGTAGTCGAACCATATTTTGTAAAGGCTAAAAAACTGAATAAATTT
TTATCCATCCAGCGCGGCGTTACAATCCGTGGCCCATGTCACGCACGGCTTTCAAAGAAAAAAAAACAGT
CTGTTTGCGCGACATCGATCTGGCAAAAATCCTAAAAACGACTATGCGTGGCTCACTTTATATTAATATG
AAAAATACAAACTTGGTGGTGCAGGTGCTGCAGAGGCCATCGATGAAGAAGTGGAGGCCTTGTTGTCGAT
CTACAAAATTGTATGGTTGTTTGAGATTTTCCTTGAAACGCTCTCAATCTTGGATATGATATAAATTCTG
GATAAGATATGATGGATATGATCTATGTTTGATAGAGTGCATTTGAAAGGATAACGGCCCTGCAGACATT
TTTGAAAAAATAACAAACATTTAATTTTCTCACTCGTTTAGGCTATTCCCCTATTTTTGATATTCCTTCG
CACATATGAAAACTACTTTTTTTCGAAACTGTTAACTCCAGAATTTATAAATCTATAGCCCTTACTTGAT
TATTTATTATCATGGTTACTCACCTCATGTCTCTTTCTCTTTTCAAGAAGTCTTCGTTCATATCTGTTGT
CTCTTTCCTCCTTTTGAATCTCTGCTTTGCTCTTCGCCATTGTTTCCTGAAAATAATGTAACTTGAATTG
TGTAATATACTTTTTTAATTTGAATTTGGCTTGTAACGCGGAATCACTACGTGCGGGATCATTTCTTACT
AGAAAACCCAGAAAATGCCATATTTCACTTATCTCGGGGTCATTTCTAATTAGAAAAGCTACAAAAACCA
TTTCTAATTACGGTGACTTTAGAACTGGTCGAAATAGCTAATTAGAAATGGGTTTTTGCTAATTAGAGGT
GACTCTATGTTATCTGAGTAAGCCTCGTTTGTATGTAAACTCACAGTACTAATAAATGCAAGACACCCGG
GTTTGTCTAGATATGAAATAATTGAAATATCAATTCTGACAGACAATAATGGTAATCTTGATAAGGAGTT
CCACGCCCAGGAGAACACGTTAGTTTTCTTGTTTTTGATTGCGTGCGTTATTTTGGAGAAAAACTCGATT
TTTTACAAAATAATTTTTTGAAAGGAACACTGTTCAATAAGTTTTGTCTTTTTTCTCAGTTGTGATACGG
TTTTTTATTCTTTTTTGTAGTTATACAGAAGACCGTTACGAAACAGACTGATATCGAAACAAACACTGAT
CTTACTTGCACTTATAATACGACTCACTAGTGGGCAGATCTTCGAATGCATCGCGCGCACCGTACGTCTC
GAGTGTAAAACGACGGCCAGTGAATTATCAACTATGTATAATAAAGTTGCAAATAAACAAAACATTTTGA
TAGAAAAATATTTTTTCTGAATTTATTCTCGGTGAGCTTTGTGTGGAGGCTTTTGTCTGAATTATGTGTT
TGTTGATGATGAGGCGACCAGCGCGATTTTCAGACAACAAAAATCGCGTGGAAGATGTAAGACAATCAAT
TGCAACTAGAAAGAAGAGTAATTTCATATATATTGGGGACAATTGGGGAAGGGACAAGTTGGTAGGGAAA
AGACATGTCTGTTTTTAACGAAGAGGGGGGTTCATTTGGAAAAATGGGTAAGAATGTCGTGAAGGTTTCA
GCAGCGTCACTTTTTAAGCGACGAGCTTCACCACAATGACAACAATATATCAAACAATAGCTAAGAAAAA
TAGTGATTTGATGTAGTGCAAAGAAGATGGAAAGAGACAAGGGAAGAAAATTAGTATGAAATGAGGGGGT
GGGGTGGGGAGACAGTGGCTGATCAGAATGCGACCTGCACATCTATATGCGAACGATGACAAAAATCGTA
TATTTACACAAGGTTGTCATGATTGAGTTGAGACACTGTCAATCCTGCATTTTTTTTTGAAAAAAGGAAA
GATAATAGTGTGTGGAATATTAAAGAGAAAAGATCCACAAATCAAGAGAAAAAATTTCGAAAGCGCTCAG
ACACGAGAATCGTCAGAAAGTTGGGAAGGGAGGGATTAGTTACATCGCTGTGTGATTGAACTATAAATTA
AGGATTGGGGAGTAAAAAAAAATATAAAAATGATTTTTTGGAGAAAAAAGAGAATAAAAAAGAGTCTCTA
GTGTACAACTACGTTGCCGCAAAATATTATTCCTTTTTGTGCATGTCAGAACCTAGAACGTATCAAAAAT
TCAAGGCGCGACAGGGAAAATGCAATGAAGGAATACACAAAAAAAACAGAAAAAAAGTTGGTAAACAAAC
AAGAAATTAAAAATCCCGCTGATTTGGAGTCAGAAACAAGAGAGACAGTAGAGACAAAAAGATACAGAGA
GCAAGGGTCTCGGCACGAAATCGGACCGAGAAGCTGCTACAGAGAGATGGCTGATGAAAAATGGAACCGT
ATCGACACTTGTAAAATGGTTATTATGGGCGCAGAATGGTGGTGAAGGTGGGAACCGTCTGGATGAGATG
ACCAGGTTCCACTTTGTACAAGAAAGCTGGGTTTACTTGCTGGAAGTGTACTTGGTGACGGCCTTGGTTC
CCTCAGACACGGCGTGCTTGGCAAGTTCTCCTGGGAGAATCAAACGGACAGCGGTTTGAATTTCGCGGGA
TGAGATCGTTGAGCGTTTGTTGTAATGAGCAAGACGGGAAGCTTCCGAAGCGATGCGTTCGAATACATCG
TTGACGAAGGAGTTCATGATAGACATGGCCTTGGAGGAGACTCCGGTGTCTGGGTGAACTTGCTTGAGAA
CACGGTAGATGTAGACGGAGTACGATTCCTTGCGGGCATGACGTCTCTTCTTTCCGTCCTTTGGCTTGGC
AACGACGGTCTTGGCGGCCTTCTTGGCTCCCTTGGCAGATGGCTTTGGTGGACTAGTTCTGGAGCGGCCG
CCACCGGTGGAGCTCCACCGATCCCCCGGGCATTTGTATAGTTCATCCATGCCATGTGTAATCCCAGCAG
CTGTTACAAACTCAAGAAGGACCATGTGGTCTCTCTTTTCGTTGGGATCTTTCGAAAGGGCAGATTGTGT
GGACAGGTAATGGTTGTCTGGTAAAAGGACAGGGCCATCGCCAATTGGAGTATTTTGTTGATAATGGTCT
GCTAGTTGAACGCTTCCATCTTCAATGTTGTGTCTAATTTTGAAGTTCTGAAAATTTAAATCAGATTAGT
TAGTTAGTAAAATCATGTTTAAACTTACAACTTTGATTCCATTCTTTTGTTTGTCTGCCATGATGTATAC
ATTGTGTGAGTTATAGTTGTATTCCAATTTGTGTCCAAGAATGTTTCCATCTTCTTTAAAATCAATACCT
TTTAACTCGATTCTATTAACAAGGGTATCACCTTCAAACTTGACTTCAGCACCTGAAAATTTAAATATGT
ATGGTTAGTTAGTACCGAACTGTTTAAACTTACGTGTCTTGTAGTTCCCGTCATCTTTGAAAAATATAGT
TCTTTCCTGTACATAACCTTCGGGCATGGCACTCTTGAAAAAGTCATGCCGTTTCATATGATCTGGGTAT
CTCGAGAAGCATTGAACACCATAACAGAAAGTAGTGACAAGTGTTGGCTGAAAATTTAAATAATCAGGGT
TAGTTAGTATATATATGTTTAAACTTACCCATGGAACAGGTAGTTTTCCAGTAGTGCAAATAAATTTAAG
GGTAAGTTTTCCGTATGTTGCATCACCTTCACCCTCTCCACTGACAGAAAATTTGTGCCCATTAACATCA
CCATCTAATTCAACAAGAATTGGGACAACTCCAGTGAAAAGTTCTTCTCCTCTAGACACATTGATCCTAG
CAGAAGCACAGGCTGCAGGGTGACGGTCCATCCCGCTCTCCTGGGCACAAGACATGGGCAGCGTGCCATC
ATCCTGCGCCGCCACCGCCGGCGGGAAGCCATGGCTAAGTCTAGACATGGAGCCTGCTTTTTTGTACAAA
CTTGTCATTCTCTGTCTGAAACATTCAATTGATTATCGATAAAATTAATTAAGAGAGAATACAATGAGAA
AACGGAAAATCGAGCAGGATTTTGGGGAAAGTCGGGGAATTTTTGCTATTTAAGCTTTCTTTAACAAAGA
AACTGCATTTTTCCATGAGATTACCATGAAATTTGCGTTAAATGGGTGAATTTATAACATTTACGGCTAG
AAATTAATTTTAAAAAAGAGAATAAACGAAAAATTATTCGAGAAAACGTCTTTGAAGCAGAAATGAAATG
AAAAAACAACCGCCAGCGCTGACAAAAATGATCAAACAAACGGAGTACGGTATACGCGGTAAGACCCAAA
TGAATTTTAATTCGGTGCGCCTTTAAAAAATGTATTTTTTTAATTTCTTTATCCGTGGGCCCAAATGTAT
TTTTTTCTTGTGGTTTGATGTAAAAATTGGGTTATATTATTTGTTTTATGGTTTAATTTTTTAAAAACTG
ATATCAACTTTTCTATACAAAGTTGATAGCTTGGCGTAATCATGGTCATAGCTGTTCCTGCCTAGGTGAG
CTCTGGTACCCTCTAGTCAAGGCCTTAAGTGAGTCGTATTACGTAGCCCGGGCCTAGTTCTAGACATTCT
CTAATGAAAAAATCTTTCAGTTGAAATTGAAAATGAGTTAAAGTTGGAGTTTTTATTGAAAACAGATTTC
CGTGTGATTAGTGTTTTTAGCGAGTGTGACAGGACAGCGAAAAAATATAGAAACAAGGGGGGAACTGAAA
AGCTTAGGAATGCATTGAACATGAGAAGGGGAAGGGGAAGGAACAAACTAGACAGGAATTATTGGAATTT
AATCACATTTGGAGTTTTTTTTCTATTCGACAGAATAATTATCCAGAACATTTTTGTATTAAATATTTAT
GCATCATATGAGTAGTCGGCTTTGTTGTGCATGACGAGTTTGTTATCGACGAAATAGAAGCTGTCAGAAC
GAGTCTCGTTTGGATTGTTGATCATGTCGTCCACTGAAAAAGAGATTAGTCTTTTGAATTGTACTTTTTA
GAATAATGACTCACTGAGTTGTTGAGAGAGTTGAGGGAACTCATAGATATGTTCACAGTTGTTTCGTGAA
TTCGGAATACAGAATCCGAATTCAAAGTCAAAACACTTCAGAAGGCGATCTTTGAAGAAGTGACGTTCGA
TCATTCGGAAATGATGGATTGGGATGTCTCCTACTTTGAATTCCACAGTTGCTCCGACCGTTTTGAGTTT
CAAAAAGTTTGGAGCAAATCTATAACGCACGTATCTTGCCGACTCCTGTGGCGACTCATCATTCTCCTGA
TCGTTCTCCGGTTTGGCGATCTCGAAAAGCACTTGCTCAGTGTCCAGATCACGGATTTGGAACTTGGTGA
ACTCGATGTTATAGATGTTCGCAGATGGGGAGCATAAGAATCCTAAATTTATGTTTTAAACTGAAATCCA
AAGGGAGCAAGATACCTTGAGTGATTCCCGGAAGTGCTAAAACGTCGTTCGGAGTGATTTGAGCTTTCTT
CGCAAGCTCCGATTCCGTTGTGATTCCTTGTTCGGTGCTTGGTGGTGGCCGTGGCATCTGGAAATATGGA
AAAGTTCAACAAAAAGAAAAGAGAAAAGAATGAAATCGGATATCAAGAGTTAGTTGAGCGGTTTCTCTAG
TTTTCTGAGTCTCACCTGCGACGGGAAGGTCGCCGAGCCGGGTGGAATCGATCGTTGTTGCTCGGCTTTC
ATATCGGTTTGGTTGGAAGCGGCTGAAAACGGAAAGAAGTGGAAGAAGGAAAAGAGTGTGGTGTGACAGG
AAAATGGTAATTAGAGGGTGCCAAATAACCAGCTATATTTTGTTTTTTTTTGAAAACATTTTTAAAAAGA
AAAATACGATAATGATATCAGATGGATTTCCGGAAAACTGGTATGAAAAATTTCAACCTTTTTGAGTACA
TGTAATCAAAATACACTTTGTAAATTATCATTTTTATTGAAACTCCACCATTTTTCTATTTATAACGCTA
ATAATTTGAAAAAGAAACCTATTGCGAACCGCGGGGTGAATCCCAAAAACGAATGCGTTTTGGTGGAGTG
ATTGATTCGAATCGAAGAAGAAAAAGAAGAAGACGTGGAATAGAGAGCTCACTCTTAACCGAGCAGCACA
CACCGACAGAAAAAAAAATGAAATGAATGAGGGTCTTCTTCTTCTTCTTCTTCGAATGATTGACAGAAAT
GGGAAAAAGAGGAAGATTGAGAAGGGAAAAAGGAAGGAGAAAAGAAGCAGAAGAAGACGTCAGAGAGGAG
AGGAACGAGCGGAAAAGCAGCGGGCGCAAGTCATAGAAGTAGCAGAGCTGGGGAGAAGAAGACACTATCC
AAGAAAGGAATGACGAGAGAGTATGCAAAGGGGTATAGGGTGCAGACAGAATAGGAACAGAATAACAGAT
GATGAGCCAAGAAGAGTTGAAAAGGGCGATGAATTTGTCATGTAACTTAATTTGGGTCAATTTGAGCATG
ATGAATTGAAATCATCCCTTGTTGGGAGTTAATAACCGGTTTGTTATCAGAAACCCTGTAATAGAAGGGC
GCCCTAACTTTGAGCCAATTCATCCCGGTTTCTGTCAAATATATCAAAAAGTGGTCAACTGACAAATTGT
TTTTGATATTATAATAAACATTTTATCCGTTAACAATTTTCGAATACTTTTTACAAGGACTTGGATAAAT
TGGCTCAAAGACGAAGTGAGTTTGCTACCATCATGGAATCAGGAGGACATTTCGACAATGTCATATAATG
TTTGAAAAATGATTTTAACAAGGGTCTCATTCGAGATAAGCAATGCTCTGAGCAAGTGGCTCGTCGTCTT
CAAGAATCTCTTGTTGATATTCATTTGGATCCTGTTTTGCACGAAGCATGTGCCATGGATATTCAGAGTT
TTTGCAAAAAAGTTCCGCCAGGTCAAACAATCTTTTTAATTTTTATATGATACTTCGGGTGTATTTTTCT
TCTTTTTCCTGTTCATTTTCGCTTTTTTCTCACTTTTTTGTAACAAAATCTCTCACTTTTCTGTAAGTCT
TAACAAAAGTTCAATTGGCTCGATCAAGTAAAATTTCGGCCGTATGAACGTTTTCAAAGGTTTTCATTTT
TTTTTAAGTTCATTCACAATATCATGAATCTCTCGTCCTTTGGTTTCCGGTAAGTAGCGAAATAATATAA
GCATACTTATAAATGAAGGAATTGAATATAGAATAAGGAAAGCATAACTACCAATAACGGAATATAGAGG
TAATACTGTAAATGTACTGATAACCACCATTACAGTATTCATTGAATATGCCACAGATTGAGCAATACTA
CGATGTTTTTGAGGTACCAGTTCAGAGGATATAAACCACGAAATTGGACCAACTCCAGTTCTGAAATTTC
ATTATTCGATTAAATCAAAATATATTTGAAAAACCTCACCCATAAGTATAACCGTAGATGATCAATGCAA
CTAGGCATCCGTATTTCATCGGGTCAATCAGAATACGTATTTTTGCGAAGAATACGAATGCAATTAGAGC
TAAATTATTGAGAAATGTGAAGAGAAGGAGAAGCTTGCGTCGACCAACTCTGTAAACTTATTCATACAAT
TTTGTCTTCAAATTTTGAACGTTTAAAACTATCTTATTCAATGAGTTAGCGGGTTTTTATAGTGAGTTAG
TTCACGATTATCTAATAAAACTATGTCCAAACATCCTAACTGCGACCGTATTCTCACTAACTCGTCTTAA
AAACGTTGAGATTATTTTAAACCCTTCTTCAGTACAACTACAGTACTGATGCACAAATACAATAATAATA
ATACATTCAGACATACTCTGAACAATGTAACTTGTTTTTGTTATACTGTGGTAACATTTATTGAAATGAA
ATATAACCTTACTTTTCAATCACAATTCCACCAGTAATTGTTCCAGAAACATAAGCTAAACCCATTGCAG
TTGTACTCCATTCAGCAATTTCTGACTCAACATTTGCATTTTCTAGAAAGAAAGTAGAGGATAAAAGAAG
AGCCCATAATCCGACAGGGCCCTGTGAAATTGTTATCCGCTGGTATCAGCTCACTCAAAGGCGGTAATAC
GGTTATCCACAGAATCAGGGGATAACGCAGGAAAGAACATGTGAGCAAAAGGCCAGCAAAAGACCAGGAA
CCGTAAAAAGGCCGCGTTGCTGGCGTTTTTCCATAGGCTCCGCCCCCCTGACGAGCATCACAAAAATCGA
CGCTCAAGTCAGAGGTGGCGAAACCCGACAGGACTATAAAGATACCAGGCGTTTCCCCCTGGAAGCTCCC
TCGTGCGCTCTCCTGTTCCGACCCTGCCGCTTACCGGATACCTGTCCGCCTTTCTCCCTTCGGGAAGCGT
GGCGCTTTCTCATAGCTCACGCTGTAGGTATCTCAGTTCGGTGTAGGTCGTTCGCTCCAAGCTGGGCTGT
GTGCACGAACCCCCCGTTCAGCCCGACCGCTGCGCCTTATCCGGTAACTATCGTCTTGAGTCCAACCCGG
TAAGACACGACTTATCGCCACTGGCAGCAGCCACTGGTAACAGGATTAGCAGAGCGAGGTATGTAGGCGG
TGCTACAGAGTTCTTGAAGTGGTGGCCTAACTACGGCTACACTAGAAGAACAGTATTTGGTATCTGCGCT
CTGCTGAAGCCAGTTACCTTCGGAAAAAGAGTTGGTAGCTCTTGATCCGGCAAACAAACCACCGCTGGTA
GCGGTGGTTTTTTTGTTTGCAAGCAGCAGATTACGCGCAGAAAAAAAGGATCTCAAGAAGATCCTTTGAT
CTTTTCTACGGGGTCTGACGCTCAGTGGAACGAAAACTCACGTTAAGGGATTTTGGTCATGAGATTATCA
AAAAGGATCTTCACCTAGATCCTTTTAAATTAAAAATGAAGTTTTAAATCAATCTAAAGTATATATGAGT
AAACTTGGTCTGACAGTTACCAATGCTTAATCAGTGAGGCACCTATCTCAGCGATCTGTCTATTTCGTTC
ATCCATAGTTGCCTGACTCCCCGTCGTGTAGATAACTACGATACGGGAGGGCTTACCATCTGACCCCAGT
GCTGCAATGATACCGCGAGACCCACGCTCACCGGCTCCAGATTTATCAGCAATAAACCAGCCAGCCGGAA
GGGCCGAGCGCAGAAGTGGTCCTGCAACTTTATCCGCCTCCATCCAGTCTATTAATTGTTGCCGGGAAGC
TAGAGTAAGTAGTTCGCCAGTTAATAGTTTGCGCAACGTTGTTGCCATTGCTACAGGCATCGTGGTGTCA
CGCTCGTCGTTTGGTATGGCTTCATTCAGCTCCGGTTCCCAACGATCAAGGCGAGTTACATGATCCCCCA
TGTTGTGCAAAAAAGCGGTTAGCTCCTTCGGTCCTCCGATCGTTGTCAGAAGTAAGTTGGCCGCAGTGTT
ATCACTCATGGTTATGGCAGCACTGCATAATTCTCTTACTGTCATGCCATCCGTAAGATGCTTTTCTGTG
ACTGGTGAGTACTCAACCAAGTCATTCTGAGAATAGTGTATGCGGCGACCGAGTTGCTCTTGCCCGGCGT
CAATACGGGATAATACCGCGCCACATAGCAGAACTTTAAAAGTGCTCATCATTGGAAAACGTTCTTCGGG
GCGAAAACTCTCAAGGATCTTACCGCTGTTGAGATCCAGTTCGATGTAACCCACTCGTGCACCCAACTGA
TCTTCAGCATCTTTTACTTTCACCAGCGTTTCTGGGTGAGCAAAAACAGGAAGGCAAAATGCCGCAAAAA
AGGGAATAAGGGCGACACGGAAATGTTGAATACTCATACTCTTCCTTTTTCAATATTATTGAAGCATTTA
TCAGGGTTATTGTCTCATGAGCGGATACATATTTGAATGTATTTAGAAAAATAAACAAATAGGGGTTCCG
CGCACATTTCCCCGAAAAGTGCCACCTGACGTCTAAGAAACCATTATTATCATGACATTAACCTATAAAA
ATAGGCGTAT
