>Addgene plasmid #80360 | pCFJ150-mbk2 | addgene partial sequence | sequence record 159514 | GFP-F 5'-GGTCCTTCTTGAGTTTGTAAC-3'
ACTAGTCCACCAAAGCCATCTGCCAAGGGAGCCAAGAAGGCCGCCAAGACCGTCGTTGCCAAGCCAAAGG
ACGGAAAGAAGAGACGTCATGCCCGCAAGGAATCGTACTCCGTCTACATCTACCGTGTTCTCAAGCAAGT
TCACCCAGACACCGGAGTCTCCTCCAAGGCCATGTCTATCATGAACTCCTTCGTCAACGATGTATTCGAA
CGCATCGCTTCGGAAGCTTCCCGTCTTGCTCATTACAACAAACGCTCAACGATCTCATCCCGCGAAATTC
AAACCGCTGTCCGTTTGATTCTCCCAGGAGAACTTGCCAAGCACGCCGTGTCTGAGGGAACCAAGGCCGT
CACCAAGTACACTTCCAGCAAGTAAACCCAGCTTTCTTGTACAAAGTGGAACCTGGTCATCTCATCCAGA
CGGTTCCCACCTTCACCACCATTCTGCGCCCATAATAACCATTTTACAAGTGTCGATACGGTTCCATTTT
TCATCAGCCATCTCTCTGTAGCAGCTTCTCGGTCCGATTTCGTGCCGAGACCCTTGCTCTCTGTATCTTT
TTGTCTCTACTGTCTCTCTTGTTTCTGACTCCAAATCAGCGGGATTTTTAATTTCTTGTTTGTTTACCAA
CTT
