>Addgene plasmid #80360 | pCFJ150-mbk2 | addgene partial sequence | sequence record 159516 | GFP-R 5'-CCATCTAATTCAACAAGAATTGGGACAAC-3'
CTCCTGGGCACAAGACATGGGCAGCGTGCCATCATCCTGCGCCGCCACCGCCGGCGGGAAGCCATGGCTA
AGTCTAGACATGGAGCCTGCTTTTTTGTACAAACTTGTCATTCTCTGTCTGAAACATTCAATTGATTATC
GATAAAATTAATTAAGAGAGAATACAATGAGAAAACGGAAAATCGAGCAGGATTTTGGGGAAAGTCGGGG
AATTTTTGCTATTTAAGCTTTCTTTAACAAAGAAACTGCATTTTTCCATGAGATTACCATGAAATTTGCG
TTAAATGGGTGAATTTATAACATTTACGGCTAGAAATTAATTTTAAAAAAGAGAATAAACGAAAAATTAT
TCGAGAAAACGTCTTTGAAGCAGAAATGAAATGAAAAAACAACCGCCAGCGCTGACAAAAATGATCAAAC
AAACGGAGTACGGTATACGCGGTAAGACCCAAATGAATTTTAATTCGGTGCGCCTTTAAAAAATGTATTT
TTTTAATTTCTTTATCCGTGGGCCCAAATGTATTTTTTTCTTGTGGTTTGATGTAAAAATTGGGTTATAT
TATTTGTTTTATGGTTTAATTTTTTAAAAACTGATATCAACTTTTCTATACAAAGTTGATAGCTTGGCGT
AATCATGGTCATAGCTGTTCCTGCCTAGGTGAGCTCTGGTACCCTCTAGTCAAGGCCTTAAGTGAGTCGT
ATTACGTAGCCCGGGCCTAGTTCTAGACATTCTCTAATGAAAAAATC
